>Addgene plasmid #170015 | pKB225 | addgene full sequence | sequence record 335287 | Addgene NGS Result
CGCCTCTCCCCGCGCGTTGGCCGATTCATTAATGCAGCTGGCACGACAGGTTTCCCGACTGGAAAGCGGG
CAGTGAGGCATCAAATAAAACGAAAGGCTCAGTCGAAAGACTGGGCCTTTCGTTTTATCTGTTGTTTGTC
GGTGAACGCTCTCCTGAGTAGGACAAATCCGCCGCCCTAGACCTAGGGCGTTCGGCTGCGGCGAGCGGTA
TCAGCTCACTCAAAGGCGGTAATACGTAAATCACTGCATAATTCGTGTCGCTCAAGGCGCACTCCCGTTC
TGGATAATGTTTTTTGCGCCGACATCATAACGGTTCTGGCTAATATTCTGAAATGAGCTGTTGACAATTA
ATCATCGGCTCGTATAATGTGTGGAATTGTGAGCGGATAACAATTTCACACAGGGCCCAAGTTCACTTAA
AAAGGAGATCAACAATGAAAGCAATTTTCGTACTGAAACATCTTAATCATGCTATGGAGTATTTCTGATG
AAAGCTACTAAACTGGTACTGGGCGCGGTAATCCTGGGTTCTACTCTGCTGGCAGGTTGCTCCAGCAACG
CTAAAATCGATCAGGGAATTAACCCGTATGTTGGCTTTGAAATGGGTTACGACTGGTTAGGTCGTATGCC
GTACAAAGGCAGCGTTGAAAACGGTGCATACAAAGCTCAGGGCGTTCAACTGACCGCTAAACTGGGTTAC
CCAATCACTGACGACCTGGACATCTACACTCGTCTGGGTGGCATGGTATGGCGTGCAGACACTAAATCCA
ACGTTTATGGTAAAAACCACGACACCGGCGTTTCTCCGGTCTTCGCTGGCGGTGTTGAGTACGCGATCAC
TCCTGAAATCGCTACCCGTCTGGAATACCAGTGGACCAACAACATCGGTGACGCACACACCATCGGCACT
CGTCCGGACAACGGTATTGGTACCAGTCAAGAGCCTGCAGCGCCCGCCGCAGAGGCGACTCCTGCTGCTG
AAGCTCCAGCTAGCGAAGCGCCTGCAGCAGAAGCTGCCCCAGCGGATGCTGCCGAAGCCCCAGCCGCTGG
CATCAGTCAGGAACCTGCTGCACCAGCTGCGGAAGCTACACCAGCAGCGGAGGCACCAGCGAGTGAAGCA
CCGGCTGCGGAAGCCGCTCCTGCAGATGCCGCTGAGGCTCCAGCTGCGGGTATCGGAGGAACATAACGAA
ATACACCCCAGGCATTTTCAGATTCTTGGCCGGCTTCTTGCTACGATAAGTCGTTTTCAGATTACAATGC
AAATGTCCACCGCCGACCAGTTTCAACGCCATATCACAACGACCCTCAAGACCGCCATCTGCAGGATACA
ACGTTTCCGTAGAAGCTTCCCACCCTAAGGTCTTCTTTTGCATTACGGGACCATTTGAGGGAAAATTAAC
GCCGCGCAGTTTCACATTATAAATTAAACAACCATCTTGCAGAGAAGTATCTTGCGTTACAGTTAATACC
CCGCCATCCTCATAGGTCGTCACACTAATGGAGTACGCAGATGATACAGCTGCCTGGCGGCAGTAGCGCG
GTGGTCCCACCTGACCCCATGCCGAACTCAGAAGTGAAACTATAAACGCAGAAAGGCCCACCCGAAGGTG
AGCCAGTGTGACTCTAGTAGAGAGCGTTCACCGACAAACAACAGATAAAACGAAAGGCCCAGTCTTTCGA
CTGAGCCTTTCGTTTTATTTGATGCCTGGTCATTTGTACAGTTCATCCATGCCCATTACGTCGGTGAAGG
CTTTTTGCCACTCTTTGAAATTGAGTTCAGTTTTCGAATGTTTCAGTTCCGTTTTGCGAAACACATACAT
CGGCTGATTTTTCAGATAGTTCGCGGCCATGGGTTTCGCAAAGGTGTATGTGGTGCGAGCCGTGCTACGG
TAGCGTTTACCGTTACCCGTGGTGTAACTCCATTTAAAGGTAGAAATAATTGTTTTATCATTGGGATACG
TCTTTTTGCTACGACACCAGTCCGCCGCCGTCAGGCTGTTGGTCATCACTGGGCCATCCGCCGGGAAGCC
GGTGCCTTTAACTTGTGCTTCACCTTTAATATGTGAACCTTCGTAAGTGTACCGATAATTCACGGTCAGG
CTCGCCCCATCCTCGAATTGCATGGTGCGATGGACCTGATAGCCACTGCCATCCACCATAGCCGCCTGAA
ATGGGCTCATTCCGTCTGGGTAGGGCAGATACTGATGAAAACCATAACCAATATGCGGTACCAGAATCCA
CGGACTAAATTGCAAGTCGCCCTTGGTAGATTTCAAATTCAATTCTTCATAGCCGTCGTTCGGGTTGCCG
GTGCCTTGGCCCACCATGTCGAAATCAACTCCGTTGATGCTGCCGAAAATATGCAGTTCATGTGTAGCAG
GCAGCGACGCCATGTTATCCTCCTCACCTTTCGAAACCATCTAGTATTTCTCCTCTTTACTACGGCTCTA
CTACTCGATAGACTTATAACCGAGACGGTAGCCTGATTGAGTTAAACGTAAAGGCAACGAAGAAGGTCTG
TACAGACGATGTTGTTAAACAGTTTATCAATGGCGGTATCCGACGTCGGCCGTAGGCGTCGGAGATTCCG
GAGCGTAATAGGGAGTAGACGGAACGCGGAAGCGATAAAAATTCTGCCTCGTGATACGCCTATTTTTATA
GGTTAATGTCATGATAATAATGGTTTATTAGACGTCAGGTGGCACCATGGGAAATGTGCGCGGAACCCCT
ATTTGTTTATTTTTCTAAATACATTAAAATATGTATCCGCTCATGAGACAATAACCCTGATAAATGCTTC
AATAATATTGAAAAAGGAAGAGTATGAGTATTCAACATTTCAGTGTCGCCCTTATTCACTTTTTTGCGGC
ATTTTGCCTTCCCGTTTTTGCTCACCCAGAAACGCTGGTGAAAGTAAAAGATGCTGAAGATCAGTTGGGT
GCACGAGTGGGTTACATCGAACTGGATCTCAACAGCGGTAAGATCCTTGAGAGTTTTCGCCCCGAAGAAC
GTTTTCCAATGATGAGCACTTTTAAAGTTCTGCTATGTGGCGCGGTATTATACCGTATTGACGCCGGGCA
AGAGCAACTCGGTCGCCGCATACACTATTCTCAGAATGACTTGGTTGAGTACTCACCAGTAACAGAAAAG
CATCTTACGGATGGCATGACAGTAAGAGAATTATGCAGTGCTGCCATAACCATGAGTGATAACACTGCGG
CCAACTTACTTCTGACAACGATCGGAGGACCGAAGGAGCTAACCGCTTTTTTGCACAACATGGGGGATCA
TGTAACTCGCCTTGATCGTTGGGAACCGGAGCTGAATGAAGCCATACCAAACGACGAGCGTGACACCACG
ATGCCTGTAGCAATGGCAACAACGTTGCGCAAACTATTAACTGGCGAACTACTTACTCTAGCTTCCCGGC
AACAATTAATAGACTGGATGGAGGCGGATAAAGTTGCAGGACCACTTCTGCGCTCGGCCCTTCCGGCTGG
CTGGTTTATTGCTGATAAATCTGGAGCCGGTGAGCGTGGATCACGCGGTATCATTGCAGCACTGGGGCCA
GATGGTAAGCCCTCCCGTATCGTAGTTATCTACACGACGGGGAGTCAGGCAACTATGGATGAACGAAATA
GACAGATCGCTGAGATAGGTGCCTCACTGATTAAGCATTGGTAACTGTCAGACCAAGTTTACGAGCTCGC
TTGGACTCCTGTTGATAGATCCAGTAATGACATCAGAACTCCATCTGGATTTGTTCAGAACGCTCGGTTG
CCGCCGGGCGTTTTTTATTGGTGAGAATCCAAGCACTAGGGACAGTAAGACGGGTAAGCCTGTTGATGAT
ACCGCTGCCTTACTGGGTGCATTAGCCAGTCTGAATGACCTGTCACGGGATAATCCGAAGTGGTCAGACT
GGAAAATCAGAGGGCAGGAACTGCTGAACAGCAAAAAGTCAGATAGCACCACATAGCAGACCAGCCATAA
AACGCCCTGAGAAGCCCGTGACGGGCTTTTCTTGTATTATGGGTAGTTTCCTTGCATGAATCCATAAAAG
GCGCCTGTAGTGCCATTTACCCACATTCACTGCCAGAGCCGTGAGCGCAGCGAACTGAATGTCACGAAAA
AGGCAGCGACTCAGGTGCCTGATGGTCGGAGACAAAAGGAATATTAAGCGATTTGCACGAGCTTGCGAGG
GTGCTACTTAAGCCTTTAGGGTTTTAAGGTCTGTTTTGTAGAGGAGCAAACAGCGTTTGCGACATCCTTT
TGTAATACTGCGGAACTGACTAAAGTAGTGAGTTATACACAGGGCTGGGATCTATTCTTTTTATCTTTTT
TTATTCTTTCTTTATTCTATAAATTATAACCACTTGAATATAAACAAAAAAAACACACAAAGGTCTAGCG
GAATTTACAGAGGGTCTAGCAGAATTTACAAGTTTTCCAGCAAAGGTCTAGCAGAATTTACAGATACCCA
CAACTCAAAGGAAAAGGACATGTAATTATCATTGACTAGCCCATCTCAATTGGTATAGTGATTAAAATCA
CCTAGACCAATTGAGATGTATGTCTGAATTAGTTGTTTTCAAAGCAAATGAACTAGCGATTAGTCGCTAT
GACTTAACGGAGCATGAAACCAAGCTAATTTTATGCTGTGTGGCACTACTCAACCCCACTATTGAAAACC
CTACAAGGAAAGAACGGACGGTATCGTTCACTTATAACCAATACGCTCAGATGATGAACATCAGTAGGGA
AAATGCTTATGGTGTATTAGCTAAAGCAACCAGAGAGCTGATGACGAGAACTGTGGAAATCATGAATCCT
TTGGTTAAAGGCTTTGAGATTTTCCAGTGGACAAACTATGCCAAGTTCTCAAGCGAAAAATTAGAATTAG
TTTTTAGTGAAGAGATATTGCCTTATCTTTTCCAGTTAAAAAAATTCATAAAATATAATCTGGAACATGT
TAAGTCTTTTGAAAACAAATACTCTATGAGGATTTATGAGTGGTTATTAAAAGAACTAACACAAAAGAAA
ACTCACAAGGCAAATATAGAGATTAGCCTTGATGAATTTAAGTTCATGTTAATGCTTGAAAATAACTACC
ATGAGTTTAAAAGGCTTAACCAATGGGTTTTGAAACCAATAAGTAAAGATTTAAACACTTACAGCAATAT
GAAATTGGTGGTTGATAAGCGAGGCCGCCCGACTGATACGTTGATTTTCCAAGTTGAACTAGATAGACAA
ATGGATCTCGTAACCGAACTTGAGAACAACCAGATAAAAATGAATGGTGACAAAATACCAACAACCATTA
CATCAGATTCCTACCTACATAACGGACTAAGAAAAACACTACACGATGCTTTAACTGCAAAAATTCAGCT
CACCAGTTTTGAGGCAAAATTTTTGAGTGACATGCAAAGTAAGTATGATCTCAATGGTTCGTTCTCATGG
CTCACGCAAAAACAACGAACCACACTAGAGAACATACTGGCTAAATACGGAAGGATCTGAGGTTCTTATG
GCTCTTGTATCTATCAGTGAAGCATCAAGACTAACAAACAAAAGTAGAACAACTGTTCACCGTTACATAT
CAAAGGGAAAACTGTCCATATGCACAGATGAAAACGGTGTAAAAAAGATAGATACATCAGAGCTTTTACG
AGTTTTTGGTGCATTCAAAGCTGTTCACCATGAACAGATCGACAATGTAACCTCGAGATTACCGCCTTTG
AGTGAGCTGATACCGCTCGCCGCAGCCGAACGACCGAGCGCAGCGAGTCAGTGAGCGAGGAAGCCTGCAT
AACGCGAAGTAATCTTTTCGGTTTTAAAGAAAAAGGGCAGGGTGGTGACACCTTGCCGAAGCGGCATGCA
TTTACGTTGACACCATCGAATGGTGCAAAACCTTTCGCGGTATGGCATGATAGCGCCCGGAAGAGAGTCA
ATTCAGGGTGGTGAATGTGAAACCAGTAACGTTATACGATGTCGCAGAGTATGCCGGTGTCTCTTATCAG
ACCGTTTCCCGCGTGGTGAACCAGGCCAGCCACGTTTCTGCGAAAACGCGGGAAAAAGTGGAAGCGGCGA
TGGCGGAGCTGAATTACATTCCCAACCGCGTGGCACAACAACTGGCGGGCAAACAGTCGTTGCTGATTGG
CGTTGCCACCTCCAGTCTGGCCCTGCACGCGCCGTCGCAAATTGTCGCGGCGATTAAATCTCGCGCCGAT
CAACTGGGTGCCAGCGTGGTGGTGTCGATGGTAGAACGAAGCGGCGTCGAAGCCTGTAAAGCGGCGGTGC
ACAATCTTCTCGCGCAACGCGTCAGTGGGCTGATCATTAACTATCCGCTGGATGACCAGGATGCCATTGC
TGTGGAAGCTGCCTGCACTAATGTTCCGGCGTTATTTCTTGATGTCTCTGACCAGACACCCATCAACAGT
ATTATTTTCTCCCATGAAGACGGTACGCGACTGGGCGTGGAGCATCTGGTCGCATTGGGTCACCAGCAAA
TCGCGCTGTTAGCGGGCCCATTAAGTTCTGTCTCGGCGCGTCTGCGTCTGGCTGGCTGGCATAAATATCT
CACTCGCAATCAAATTCAGCCGATAGCGGAACGGGAAGGCGACTGGAGTGCCATGTCCGGTTTTCAACAA
ACCATGCAAATGCTGAATGAGGGCATCGTTCCCACTGCGATGCTGGTTGCCAACGATCAGATGGCGCTGG
GCGCAATGCGCGCCATTACCGAGTCCGGGCTGCGCGTTGGTGCGGATATCTCGGTAGTGGGATACGACGA
TACCGAAGACAGCTCATGTTATATCCCGCCGTTAACCACCATCAAACAGGATTTTCGCCTGCTGGGGCAA
ACCAGCGTGGACCGCTTGCTGCAACTCTCTCAGGGCCAGGCGGTGAAGGGCAATCAGCTGTTGCCCGTCT
CACTGGTGAAAAGAAAAACCACCCTGGCGCCCAATACGCAAAC
Features (pLannotate 1.2.2; 17 found; start..end, strand, type, name):
     82..168     +  terminator     rrnB T1 terminator: Escherichia coli rrnB; transcription terminator T1 from the E. coli rrnB gene
    341..369     +  promoter       tac promoter: strong E. coli promoter; hybrid between the trp and lac UV5 promoters
    377..393     +  protein_bind   lac operator: The lac repressor binds to the lac operator to inhibit transcription in E. coli. This inhibition can be relieved by adding lactose or isopropyl-β-D-thiogalactopyranoside (IPTG). lac repressor encoded by lacI
    488..574     +  CDS            lpp (fragment): LPP_ECOLI - Also known as mlpA, mulI. Experimental evidence at protein level: Swiss-Prot protein existence level 1. An outer membrane lipoprotein that controls the distance between the inner and outer membranes; adding residues to Lpp increases the width of the periplasm (PubMed:29257832). The only protein known to be covalently linked to the peptidoglycan network (PGN) (PubMed:4261992, PubMed:3013869, PubMed:4245367). Also non-covalently binds the PGN (PubMed:3013869). The link between the cell outer membrane and PGN contributes to the maintenance of the structural and functional integrity of
    578..982     +  CDS            ompA (fragment): OMPA_SHIFL - Experimental evidence at protein level: Swiss-Prot protein existence level 1. (Microbial infection) Serves as a secondary receptor during phage Sf6 infection; infection requires both lipopolysaccharide (LPS) and the OmpA beta-barrel. From Shigella flexneri.
   1185..1493    -  CDS            mKelly1 (fragment): mKelly1 is a basic (constitutively fluorescent) red fluorescent protein published in 2018, derived from Entacmaea quadricolor. It is reported to be a rapidly-maturing monomer with moderate acid sensitivity.
   1587..1614    -  terminator     T7Te terminator: phage T7 early transcription terminator
   1630..1701    -  terminator     rrnB T1 terminator: transcription terminator T1 from the E. coli rrnB gene
   1713..2420    -  CDS            mNeonGreen: mNeonGreen is a basic (constitutively fluorescent) green/yellow fluorescent protein published in 2013, derived from Branchiostoma lanceolatum. It is reported to be a very rapidly-maturing monomer with moderate acid sensitivity.
   2760..2823    +  promoter       AmpR promoter: bla
   2824..3684    +  CDS            AmpR: β-lactamase; bla; confers resistance to ampicillin, carbenicillin, and related antibiotics
   3764..3798    +  terminator     lambda t0 terminator: minimal transcription terminator from phage lambda (Scholtissek and Grosse, 1987)
   4300..4522    +  rep_origin     pSC101 ori: low-copy replication origin that requires the Rep101 protein
   4570..5520    +  CDS            Rep101: RepA protein needed for replication with the pSC101 origin; rep101
   5823..5867    -  terminator     his operon terminator (fragment): This putative transcriptin terminator from the E. coli his operon has a 2-bp deletion introduced during synthesis. Its efficiency has not been determined.
   5889..5966    +  promoter       lacIq promoter: lacI (mutant); In the lacIq allele, a single base change in the promoter boosts expression of the lacI gene about 10-fold.
   5967..76      +  CDS            lacI (across the origin): lac repressor; lacI; The lac repressor binds to the lac operator to inhibit transcription in E. coli. This inhibition can be relieved by adding lactose or isopropyl-β-D-thiogalactopyranoside (IPTG).
