[The description below was written by a language model from this plasmid's Addgene catalogue record and pLannotate feature annotations shown in this document.]
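Description:
pKB225 is a 6,973-nt low-copy bacterial expression and synthetic biology plasmid built on a pSC101* backbone. It replicates through the pSC101 origin together with the plasmid-encoded Rep101 (RepA) initiator protein, and it is selected with ampicillin via the bla β-lactamase gene, which is driven by its own promoter and followed by a lambda t0 terminator.

The plasmid carries two functional modules. In the first, a tac promoter with a downstream lac operator drives a surface display fusion protein composed of an Lpp fragment, an OmpA fragment and a tether. In this version no peptide is attached to the C terminus. A lacI gene under the lacIq promoter is also on the plasmid, so the display protein is repressed until an inducer such as IPTG is added. The second module, on the opposite strand, is an mNeonGreen reporter (from Branchiostoma lanceolatum) expressed from the PvirK promoter and closed off by rrnB T1 and T7Te terminators. PvirK was not picked up by the automated annotation, but it presumably lies in the unannotated region upstream of the mNeonGreen coding sequence. The annotation also reports a short reverse-strand fragment resembling the red fluorescent protein mKelly1 between the two cassettes, which the catalogue entry does not explain.

The associated work concerns high-throughput discovery of peptide activators of a bacterial sensor kinase, with the display scaffold taken from an earlier surface-displayed peptide screening system. In that context, the arrangement suggests that displayed peptides are presented at the cell surface while green fluorescence reports PvirK activation. Lacking a peptide, pKB225 would most plausibly serve as the no-peptide control or parent scaffold, though the record does not say so explicitly.
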