Addgene plasmid #170015: pKB225
Purpose: Encodes LacI-controlled expression of surface display protein with no C-terminal peptide and PvirK-mNeonGreen reporter
Depositing lab: Jeffrey Tabor. Depositing organization: Rice University. Publication: High-throughput discovery of peptide activators of a bacterial sensor kinase. Brink KR, Mu AM, Hoang KV, Groszman K, Gunn JS, Tabor JJ. bioRxiv 10.1101/2021.06.01.446581.
Backbone
  Vector backbone: pSC101*
  Vector type: Bacterial Expression, Synthetic Biology
Growth in bacteria
  Bacterial resistance: Ampicillin, 100 μg/mL
  Growth temperature: 37°C
  Growth strain: DH5alpha
  Copy number: Low Copy
Gene/Insert 1
  Gene/Insert name: mNeonGreen
  Species: Branchiostoma lanceolatum
  Promoter: PvirK
  Cloning method: Unknown
  Sequencing primers: 5′ GTTAATGTCATGATAATAATGGTTTATTAGACG
Gene/Insert 2
  Gene/Insert name: Peptide display protein with no C-terminal peptide
  Species: Synthetic; Escherichia coli
  Promoter: Ptac
  Tag / fusion protein: Lpp (N terminal on insert); OmpA (N terminal on insert); Tether (N terminal on insert)
  Cloning method: Unknown
  Sequencing primers: 5′ CGGTATCAGCTCACTCAAAGG
Resource information
  A portion of this plasmid was derived from a plasmid made by: Peptide display fusion protein sequence was obtained from Bryan Davies and was originally published in Tucker et al. 2018 (DOI:10.1016/j.cell.2017.12.009).
Terms and licenses: Academic/Nonprofit Terms; Industry Terms: Not Available to Industry
Depositor comments: Peptide display fusion protein sequence was obtained from Bryan Davies and was originally published in Tucker et al. 2018 (DOI:10.1016/j.cell.2017.12.009). Tucker AT, Leonard SP, DuBois CD, Knauf GA, Cunningham AL, Wilke CO, Trent MS, Davies BW. Discovery of Next-Generation Antimicrobials through Bacterial Self-Screening of Surface-Displayed Peptide Libraries. Cell. 2018 Jan 25;172(3):618-628.e13. doi: 10.1016/j.cell.2017.12.009. Epub 2018 Jan 4. PMID: 29307492; PMCID: PMC5786472. Please visit https://www.biorxiv.org/content/10.1101/2021.06.01.446581v1 for bioRxiv preprint.
How to cite: pKB225 was a gift from Jeffrey Tabor (Addgene plasmid # 170015 ; http://n2t.net/addgene:170015 ; RRID:Addgene_170015)
